Addgene plasmid #219201: SFFV-ZNF710-Brd 258
Purpose: Transcription factor ZNF710 with a specific barcode assigned.
Depositing lab: Filipe Pereira. Depositing organization: Center for Neuroscience and Cell Biology, University of Coimbra. Publication: A combinatorial transcription factor screening platform for immune cell reprogramming. Kurochkin I, Altman AR, Caiado I, Pertiga-Cabral D, Halitzki E, Minaeva M, Zimmermannova O, Henriques-Oliveira L, Klein D, Nair M, Oliveira D, Cajal LR, Knittel R, Feick C, Ringner M, Martin M, Cirovic B, Pires CF, Rosa FF, Sitnicka E, Theis FJ, Pereira CF. Cell Syst. 2026 Jan 21;17(1):101457. doi: 10.1016/j.cels.2025.101457. Epub 2026 Jan 14. PubMed 41539305.
Backbone
  Vector backbone: SFFV-MCS
  Backbone size w/o insert (bp): 6638
  Vector type: Lentiviral
Growth in bacteria
  Bacterial resistance: Ampicillin, 100 μg/mL
  Growth temperature: 37°C
  Growth strain: NEB Stable
  Copy number: High Copy
Gene/Insert
  Gene/Insert name: ZNF710
  Species: H. sapiens (human)
  Insert size (bp): 1995
  Entrez Gene: ZNF710 (a.k.a. FLJ00306, FLJ37393, MGC163413, DKFZp547K1113)
  Promoter: The spleen focus-forming virus (SFFV) promoter
  Cloning method: Restriction Enzyme; 5′ cloning site Bsp119I (not destroyed); 3′ cloning site BstHI (not destroyed)
Terms and licenses: Academic/Nonprofit Terms; Industry Terms: Not Available to Industry
Depositor comments: Barcode sequence cloned into XbaI restriction site. Design of plasmid is as follows: SFFV-[TF sequence]-WPRE-[Barcode sequence].
How to cite: SFFV-ZNF710-Brd 258 was a gift from Filipe Pereira (Addgene plasmid # 219201 ; http://n2t.net/addgene:219201 ; RRID:Addgene_219201)
