[The description below was written by a language model from this plasmid's Addgene catalogue record and pLannotate feature annotations shown in this document.]
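Description:
SFFV-ZNF710-Brd 258 is a lentiviral expression plasmid built on the SFFV-MCS backbone that carries the human zinc finger transcription factor ZNF710 together with a construct-specific DNA barcode. The sequenced plasmid is about 8.6 kb. It is propagated in E. coli through a high-copy ColE1/pUC-type origin with ampicillin selection (AmpR), and the backbone also retains pBluescript-derived remnants such as an f1 origin, lacZα and lac promoter fragments, and T7/T3 promoters. No mammalian selection marker or fluorescent reporter appears in the feature table.

The viral portion has a third-generation, self-inactivating layout. An RSV promoter drives a truncated HIV-1 5' LTR, so genomic RNA can be made without Tat, followed by the Ψ packaging signal with a gag fragment, the RRE for Rev-dependent nuclear export, and the cPPT/CTS. It ends in a ΔU3 3' LTR, with an SV40 polyadenylation signal and SV40 origin sequences downstream. Within this frame, the spleen focus-forming virus (SFFV) promoter, which is widely used for strong expression in haematopoietic cells, drives the roughly 2 kb ZNF710 coding sequence, which sits between multiple cloning site fragments. A WPRE downstream enhances transcript stability and expression.

According to the depositor, the barcode was cloned into an XbaI site after the WPRE. That places it inside the transcribed and integrated region, although it is not annotated as a separate feature. This arrangement lets the delivered factor be identified from sequencing reads. The record links the plasmid to a combinatorial transcription factor screening platform for immune cell reprogramming, in which barcoded factor-expressing lentiviruses are presumably pooled.
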