Features (pLannotate 1.2.2; 29 found; start..end, strand, type, name):
     94..112     -  promoter       T7 promoter: promoter for bacteriophage T7 RNA polymerase
    120..275     +  CDS            lacZα (fragment): LacZα fragment of β-galactosidase; lacZ fragment
    280..708     +  rep_origin     f1 ori (sequence partly withheld): f1 bacteriophage origin of replication; arrow indicates direction of (+) strand synthesis
    761..865     +  promoter       AmpR promoter: bla
    866..1726    +  CDS            AmpR: β-lactamase; bla; confers resistance to ampicillin, carbenicillin, and related antibiotics
   1897..2485    +  rep_origin     ori: high-copy-number ColE1/pMB1/pBR322/pUC origin of replication
   2668..2760    +  CDS            lacI (fragment): lac repressor; lacI; The lac repressor binds to the lac operator to inhibit transcription in E. coli. This inhibition can be relieved by adding lactose or isopropyl-β-D-thiogalactopyranoside (IPTG).
   2773..2794    +  protein_bind   CAP binding site: CAP binding activates transcription in the presence of cAMP. E. coli catabolite activator protein
   2809..2839    +  promoter       lac promoter: promoter for the E. coli lac operon
   2847..2863    +  protein_bind   lac operator: The lac repressor binds to the lac operator to inhibit transcription in E. coli. This inhibition can be relieved by adding lactose or isopropyl-β-D-thiogalactopyranoside (IPTG). lac repressor encoded by lacI
   2908..2926    +  promoter       T3 promoter: promoter for bacteriophage T3 RNA polymerase
   2954..3180    +  promoter       RSV promoter: Rous sarcoma virus enhancer/promoter
   3181..3361    +  LTR            5' LTR (truncated): truncated 5' long terminal repeat (LTR) from HIV-1
   3408..3533    +  misc_feature   HIV-1 Ψ: packaging signal of human immunodeficiency virus type 1
   3517..3880    +  CDS            HIV-1 gag (fragment): gag protein from human immunodeficiency virus 1; gag
   4026..4259    +  misc_feature   RRE: The Rev response element (RRE) of HIV-1 allows for Rev-dependent mRNA export from the nucleus to the cytoplasm.
   4636..4736    +  CDS            Rev (fragment): human immunodeficiency virus 1 (HIV-1) Rev protein; rev; enhances nuclear export of unspliced and incompletely spliced viral mRNAs
   4755..4872    +  misc_feature   cPPT/CTS: central polypurine tract and central termination sequence of HIV-1
   4906..5307    +  promoter       SFFV promoter: spleen focus-forming virus long terminal repeat (LTR) promoter
   5317..5340    +  misc_feature   MCS (fragment): pBluescript multiple cloning site
   5365..7356    +  CDS            ZNF710: ZN710_HUMAN - Experimental evidence at protein level: Swiss-Prot protein existence level 1. May be involved in transcriptional regulation. From Homo sapiens (Human).
   7367..7392    +  misc_feature   MCS (fragment): pBluescript multiple cloning site
   7392..7451    +  CDS            S (fragment): HBSAG_WHV6 - Experimental evidence at transcript level: Swiss-Prot protein existence level 2. The middle envelope protein plays an important role in the budding of the virion. It is involved in the induction of budding in a nucleocapsid independent way. In this process the majority of envelope proteins bud to form subviral lipoprotein particles of 22 nm of diameter that do not contain a nucleocapsid (By similarity). From Woodchuck hepatitis B virus (isolate w64/pWS23) (WHV).
   7583..7986    +  misc_feature   WPRE: woodchuck hepatitis virus posttranscriptional regulatory element
   8044..8103    +  CDS            nef (fragment): NEF_HV1Z2 - Experimental evidence at protein level: Swiss-Prot protein existence level 1. Extracellular Nef protein targets CD4(+) T-lymphocytes for apoptosis by interacting with CXCR4 surface receptors. From Human immunodeficiency virus type 1 group M subtype D (isolate Z2/CDC-Z34) (HIV-1).
   8105..8338    +  LTR            3' LTR (ΔU3): self-inactivating 3' long terminal repeat (LTR) from HIV-1
   8410..8531    +  polyA_signal   SV40 poly(A) signal: SV40 polyadenylation signal
   8550..8571    +  rep_origin     SV40 ori (fragment): SV40 origin of replication
   8571..73      +  rep_origin     SV40 ori (across the origin): SV40 origin of replication
>Addgene plasmid #219201 | SFFV-ZNF710-Brd 258 | addgene full sequence | sequence record 448979 | Addgene NGS Result
ATTTATGCAGAGGCCGAGGCCGCCTCGGCCTCTGAGCTATTCCAGAAGTAGTGAGGAGGCTTTTTTGGAG
GCCTAGGGACGTACCCAATTCGCCCTATAGTGAGTCGTATTACGCGCGCTCACTGGCCGTCGTTTTACAA
CGTCGTGACTGGGAAAACCCTGGCGTTACCCAACTTAATCGCCTTGCAGCACATCCCCCTTTCGCCAGCT
GGCGTAATAGCGAAGAGGCCCGCACCGATCGCCCTTCCCAACAGTTGCGCAGCCTGAATGGCGAATGGG
[124 nt withheld, positions 280-403]
C
[91 nt withheld, positions 405-495]
A
[49 nt withheld, positions 497-545]
CCTTTGACGTTGGAGTCCACGTTCTTT
[37 nt withheld, positions 573-609]
ACCCTATCTCGGTCTATTCTTTTGATTTATAAGGGATTTTGCCGATTTCGGCCTATTGGTTAAAAAATGA
GCTGATTTAACAAAAATTTAACGCGAATTTTAACAAAATATTAACGCTTACAATTTAGGTGGCACTTTTC
GGGGAAATGTGCGCGGAACCCCTATTTGTTTATTTTTCTAAATACATTCAAATATGTATCCGCTCATGAG
ACAATAACCCTGATAAATGCTTCAATAATATTGAAAAAGGAAGAGTATGAGTATTCAACATTTCCGTGTC
GCCCTTATTCCCTTTTTTGCGGCATTTTGCCTTCCTGTTTTTGCTCACCCAGAAACGCTGGTGAAAGTAA
AAGATGCTGAAGATCAGTTGGGTGCACGAGTGGGTTACATCGAACTGGATCTCAACAGCGGTAAGATCCT
TGAGAGTTTTCGCCCCGAAGAACGTTTTCCAATGATGAGCACTTTTAAAGTTCTGCTATGTGGCGCGGTA
TTATCCCGTATTGACGCCGGGCAAGAGCAACTCGGTCGCCGCATACACTATTCTCAGAATGACTTGGTTG
AGTACTCACCAGTCACAGAAAAGCATCTTACGGATGGCATGACAGTAAGAGAATTATGCAGTGCTGCCAT
AACCATGAGTGATAACACTGCGGCCAACTTACTTCTGACAACGATCGGAGGACCGAAGGAGCTAACCGCT
TTTTTGCACAACATGGGGGATCATGTAACTCGCCTTGATCGTTGGGAACCGGAGCTGAATGAAGCCATAC
CAAACGACGAGCGTGACACCACGATGCCTGTAGCAATGGCAACAACGTTGCGCAAACTATTAACTGGCGA
ACTACTTACTCTAGCTTCCCGGCAACAATTAATAGACTGGATGGAGGCGGATAAAGTTGCAGGACCACTT
CTGCGCTCGGCCCTTCCGGCTGGCTGGTTTATTGCTGATAAATCTGGAGCCGGTGAGCGTGGGTCTCGCG
GTATCATTGCAGCACTGGGGCCAGATGGTAAGCCCTCCCGTATCGTAGTTATCTACACGACGGGGAGTCA
GGCAACTATGGATGAACGAAATAGACAGATCGCTGAGATAGGTGCCTCACTGATTAAGCATTGGTAACTG
TCAGACCAAGTTTACTCATATATACTTTAGATTGATTTAAAACTTCATTTTTAATTTAAAAGGATCTAGG
TGAAGATCCTTTTTGATAATCTCATGACCAAAATCCCTTAACGTGAGTTTTCGTTCCACTGAGCGTCAGA
CCCCGTAGAAAAGATCAAAGGATCTTCTTGAGATCCTTTTTTTCTGCGCGTAATCTGCTGCTTGCAAACA
AAAAAACCACCGCTACCAGCGGTGGTTTGTTTGCCGGATCAAGAGCTACCAACTCTTTTTCCGAAGGTAA
CTGGCTTCAGCAGAGCGCAGATACCAAATACTGTTCTTCTAGTGTAGCCGTAGTTAGGCCACCACTTCAA
GAACTCTGTAGCACCGCCTACATACCTCGCTCTGCTAATCCTGTTACCAGTGGCTGCTGCCAGTGGCGAT
AAGTCGTGTCTTACCGGGTTGGACTCAAGACGATAGTTACCGGATAAGGCGCAGCGGTCGGGCTGAACGG
GGGGTTCGTGCACACAGCCCAGCTTGGAGCGAACGACCTACACCGAACTGAGATACCTACAGCGTGAGCT
ATGAGAAAGCGCCACGCTTCCCGAAGGGAGAAAGGCGGACAGGTATCCGGTAAGCGGCAGGGTCGGAACA
GGAGAGCGCACGAGGGAGCTTCCAGGGGGAAACGCCTGGTATCTTTATAGTCCTGTCGGGTTTCGCCACC
TCTGACTTGAGCGTCGATTTTTGTGATGCTCGTCAGGGGGGCGGAGCCTATGGAAAAACGCCAGCAACGC
GGCCTTTTTACGGTTCCTGGCCTTTTGCTGGCCTTTTGCTCACATGTTCTTTCCTGCGTTATCCCCTGAT
TCTGTGGATAACCGTATTACCGCCTTTGAGTGAGCTGATACCGCTCGCCGCAGCCGAACGACCGAGCGCA
GCGAGTCAGTGAGCGAGGAAGCGGAAGAGCGCCCAATACGCAAACCGCCTCTCCCCGCGCGTTGGCCGAT
TCATTAATGCAGCTGGCACGACAGGTTTCCCGACTGGAAAGCGGGCAGTGAGCGCAACGCAATTAATGTG
AGTTAGCTCACTCATTAGGCACCCCAGGCTTTACACTTTATGCTTCCGGCTCGTATGTTGTGTGGAATTG
TGAGCGGATAACAATTTCACACAGGAAACAGCTATGACCATGATTACGCCAAGCGCGCAATTAACCCTCA
CTAAAGGGAACAAAAGCTGGAGCTGCAAGCTTAATGTAGTCTTATGCAATACTCTTGTAGTCTTGCAACA
TGGTAACGATGAGTTAGCAACATGCCTTACAAGGAGAGAAAAAGCACCGTGCATGCCGATTGGTGGAAGT
AAGGTGGTACGATCGTGCCTTATTAGGAAGGCAACAGACGGGTCTGACATGGATTGGACGAACCACTGAA
TTGCCGCATTGCAGAGATATTGTATTTAAGTGCCTAGCTCGATACATAAACGGGTCTCTCTGGTTAGACC
AGATCTGAGCCTGGGAGCTCTCTGGCTAACTAGGGAACCCACTGCTTAAGCCTCAATAAAGCTTGCCTTG
AGTGCTTCAAGTAGTGTGTGCCCGTCTGTTGTGTGACTCTGGTAACTAGAGATCCCTCAGACCCTTTTAG
TCAGTGTGGAAAATCTCTAGCAGTGGCGCCCGAACAGGGACTTGAAAGCGAAAGGGAAACCAGAGGAGCT
CTCTCGACGCAGGACTCGGCTTGCTGAAGCGCGCACGGCAAGAGGCGAGGGGCGGCGACTGGTGAGTACG
CCAAAAATTTTGACTAGCGGAGGCTAGAAGGAGAGAGATGGGTGCGAGAGCGTCAGTATTAAGCGGGGGA
GAATTAGATCGCGATGGGAAAAAATTCGGTTAAGGCCAGGGGGAAAGAAAAAATATAAATTAAAACATAT
AGTATGGGCAAGCAGGGAGCTAGAACGATTCGCAGTTAATCCTGGCCTGTTAGAAACATCAGAAGGCTGT
AGACAAATACTGGGACAGCTACAACCATCCCTTCAGACAGGATCAGAAGAACTTAGATCATTATATAATA
CAGTAGCAACCCTCTATTGTGTGCATCAAAGGATAGAGATAAAAGACACCAAGGAAGCTTTAGACAAGAT
AGAGGAAGAGCAAAACAAAAGTAAGACCACCGCACAGCAAGCGGCCGCTGATCTTCAGACCTGGAGGAGG
AGATATGAGGGACAATTGGAGAAGTGAATTATATAAATATAAAGTAGTAAAAATTGAACCATTAGGAGTA
GCACCCACCAAGGCAAAGAGAAGAGTGGTGCAGAGAGAAAAAAGAGCAGTGGGAATAGGAGCTTTGTTCC
TTGGGTTCTTGGGAGCAGCAGGAAGCACTATGGGCGCAGCGTCAATGACGCTGACGGTACAGGCCAGACA
ATTATTGTCTGGTATAGTGCAGCAGCAGAACAATTTGCTGAGGGCTATTGAGGCGCAACAGCATCTGTTG
CAACTCACAGTCTGGGGCATCAAGCAGCTCCAGGCAAGAATCCTGGCTGTGGAAAGATACCTAAAGGATC
AACAGCTCCTGGGGATTTGGGGTTGCTCTGGAAAACTCATTTGCACCACTGCTGTGCCTTGGAATGCTAG
TTGGAGTAATAAATCTCTGGAACAGATTTGGAATCACACGACCTGGATGGAGTGGGACAGAGAAATTAAC
AATTACACAAGCTTAATACACTCCTTAATTGAAGAATCGCAAAACCAGCAAGAAAAGAATGAACAAGAAT
TATTGGAATTAGATAAATGGGCAAGTTTGTGGAATTGGTTTAACATAACAAATTGGCTGTGGTATATAAA
ATTATTCATAATGATAGTAGGAGGCTTGGTAGGTTTAAGAATAGTTTTTGCTGTACTTTCTATAGTGAAT
AGAGTTAGGCAGGGATATTCACCATTATCGTTTCAGACCCACCTCCCAACCCCGAGGGGACCCGACAGGC
CCGAAGGAATAGAAGAAGAAGGTGGAGAGAGAGACAGAGACAGATCCATTCGATTAGTGAACGGATCTCG
ACGGTATCGGTTAACTTTTAAAAGAAAAGGGGGGATTGGGGGGTACAGTGCAGGGGAAAGAATAGTAGAC
ATAATAGCAACAGACATACAAACTAAAGAATTACAAAAACAAATTACAAAAATTCAAAATTTTATCGATC
ACGAGACTAGCCTCGAGCTGGCTGCAGTAACGCCATTTTGCAAGGCATGGAAAAATACCAAACCAAGAAT
AGAGAAGTTCAGATCAAGGGCGGGTACATGAAAATAGCTAACGTTGGGCCAAACAGGATATCTGCGGTGA
GCAGTTTCGGCCCCGGCCCGGGGCCAAGAACAGATGGTCACCGCAGTTTCGGCCCCGGCCCGAGGCCAAG
AACAGATGGTCCCCAGATATGGCCCAACCCTCAGCAGTTTCTTAAGACCCATCAGATGTTTCCAGGCTCC
CCCAAGGACCTGAAATGACCCTGCGCCTTATTTGAATTAACCAATCAGCCTGCTTCTCGCTTCTGTTCGC
GCGCTTCTGCTTCCCGAGCTCTATAAAAGAGCTCACAACCCCTCACTCGGCGCGCCAGTCCTCCGACAGA
CTGAGTCGGCCGGTCGAATCAAGCTTATCGATACCGTCGACGGATCCGCTAGCCCGCGGTTCGAAATGGA
GGGCTTCATGGACTCAGGGACACAGACGGACGCCGTGGTGGTGCTGTCCTTGGCTCAGGCCGCCGTGCTT
GGCCTGGTCTCCGAAAATGAGCTCTTTGGAGCTACCATAAGCGCCGAGGCCTTCTACCCGGACCTGGGGC
CCGAGCTTTCAGGGGCAGCCATGGGAGAGCCCGAGCCACCAGGCCCCGACGTCTACCAGCTGGCCTGCAA
CGGGAGGGCCTTGGAGGAGCCGGCGGAGGAGGAGGTGCTGGAGGTGGAGGCAGCCTGTGAGAAGCACACC
CGGCGGAAGACGCGGCCACCTGTGCGGTTGGTGCCCAAGGTCAAGTTCGAGAAGGTGGAGGAGGAGGAAC
AGGAGGTCTATGAGGTTTCTGTGCCAGGTGACGACAAGGACGCAGGGCCAGCAGAAGCCCCCGCCGAGGC
GGCCAGTGGCGGCTGCGACGCCCTGGTGCAGAGCAGCGCCGTCAAGATGATCGACCTCAGCGCCTTCAGC
CGCAAGCCCCGGACGCTCCGGCATCTGCCCCGAACCCCGAGGCCGGAGCTGAACGTGGCCCCATATGACC
CTCACTTCCCGGCCCCGGCCCGGGATGGCTTCCCCGAGCCCAGCATGGCGCTGCCTGGGCCAGAGGCCTT
GCCCACAGAGTGTGGGTTCGAGCCACCCCACCTGGCCCCCCTGAGTGACCCCGAGGCCCCCAGCATGGAG
TCCCCGGAGCCTGTCAAGCCGGAACAGGGCTTCGTGTGGCAGGAGGCCAGTGAGTTCGAGGCTGACACGG
CGGGTTCGACCGTGGAACGCCACAAGAAGGCCCAGCTGGATCGGCTGGACATCAACGTGCAGATTGACGA
CTCCTATCTGGTGGAGGCGGGCGACCGCCAGAAGCGCTGGCAGTGCCGCATGTGCGAGAAGTCCTACACG
TCCAAGTACAACCTGGTGACGCACATCCTGGGCCACAACGGCATCAAGCCACACTCGTGCCCACACTGCA
GCAAGCTCTTCAAGCAGCCCAGCCACCTGCAGACGCACCTGCTGACGCACCAGGGCACCCGGCCCCACAA
GTGCCAGGTATGCCACAAGGCCTTCACGCAGACCAGCCACCTCAAGCGCCACATGCTGCTGCACTCGGAG
GTCAAGCCCTACAGCTGCCACTTCTGCGGCCGCGGCTTCGCCTACCCCAGCGAGCTCAAGGCCCACGAAG
TGAAGCATGAGAGTGGCCGCTGCCATGTCTGCGTCGAGTGCGGCCTGGACTTCTCCACCCTGACCCAGCT
CAAGCGCCACCTGGCCTCCCACCAGGGCCCCACCCTCTACCAGTGCCTCGAGTGTGACAAGTCCTTCCAC
TACCGCAGCCAGTTGCAGAACCACATGCTCAAGCACCAGAACGTGCGACCCTTCGTGTGCACTGAATGCG
GCATGGAGTTCAGCCAGATTCACCACCTCAAGCAGCACTCCCTCACCCACAAGGGCGTGAAGGAGTTCAA
GTGCGAGGTGTGTGGCCGGGAGTTCACCCTACAGGCGAACATGAAGCGGCACATGCTGATCCACACCAGC
GTCCGGCCCTACCAGTGCCACATCTGCTTCAAGACCTTTGTACAGAAGCAGACTCTCAAGACCCACATGA
TTGTACACTCGCCCGTGAAGCCATTCAAATGCAAGGTGTGCGGGAAGTCCTTCAACCGCATGTACAACCT
GCTGGGCCACATGCACCTGCACGCCGGCAGCAAGCCCTTCAAGTGCCCCTACTGCTCCAGCAAGTTTAAT
CTCAAGGGCAACCTGAGCCGGCACATGAAGGTCAAGCATGGCGTCATGGACATCGGCCTGGACAGCCAAG
ACCCCATGATGGAGCTGACAGGCACTGACCCTTCAGAGCTCGACGGCCAGCAGGAGATGGAGGACTTCGA
GGAGAACGCCTACAGCTATGCGAGCGTGGACAGCAGCGCCGAGGCCAGTGTCCTCACTGAACAGGCCATG
AAAGAGATGGCCTACTACAACGTGCTATAGACCGGTCGGATCCCCCGGGCTGCAGGAATTCGAGCATCTT
ACCGCCATTTATTCCCATATTTGTTCTGTTTTTCTTGATTTGGGTATACATTTAAATGTTAATAAAACAA
AATGGTGGGGCAATCATTTACATTTTTAGGGATATGTAATTACTAGTTCAGGTGTATTGCCACAAGACAA
ACATGTTAAGAAACTTTCCCGTTATTTACGCTCTGTTCCTGTTAATCAACCTCTGGATTACAAAATTTGT
GAAAGATTGACTGATATTCTTAACTATGTTGCTCCTTTTACGCTGTGTGGATATGCTGCTTTAATGCCTC
TGTATCATGCTATTGCTTCCCGTACGGCTTTCGTTTTCTCCTCCTTGTATAAATCCTGGTTGCTGTCTCT
TTATGAGGAGTTGTGGCCCGTTGTCCGTCAACGTGGCGTGGTGTGCTCTGTGTTTGCTGACGCAACCCCC
ACTGGCTGGGGCATTGCCACCACCTGTCAACTCCTTTCTGGGACTTTCGCTTTCCCCCTCCCGATCGCCA
CGGCAGAACTCATCGCCGCCTGCCTTGCCCGCTGCTGGACAGGGGCTAGGTTGCTGGGCACTGATAATTC
CGTGGTGTTGTCGGGGAAGCTGACGTCCTTTGCAATTCGATATCAAGCTGTACCTTCTAGATGTACATCA
TACGCAGCGCTTCTAGACCAATGACTTACAAGGCAGCTGTAGATCTTAGCCACTTTTTAAAAGAAAAGGG
GGGACTGGAAGGGCTAATTCACTCCCAACGAAGACAAGATCTGCTTTTTGCTTGTACTGGGTCTCTCTGG
TTAGACCAGATCTGAGCCTGGGAGCTCTCTGGCTAACTAGGGAACCCACTGCTTAAGCCTCAATAAAGCT
TGCCTTGAGTGCTTCAAGTAGTGTGTGCCCGTCTGTTGTGTGACTCTGGTAACTAGAGATCCCTCAGACC
CTTTTAGTCAGTGTGGAAAATCTCTAGCAGTAGTAGTTCATGTCATCTTATTATTCAGTATTTATAACTT
GCAAAGAAATGAATATCAGAGAGTGAGAGGAACTTGTTTATTGCAGCTTATAATGGTTACAAATAAAGCA
ATAGCATCACAAATTTCACAAATAAAGCATTTTTTTCACTGCATTCTAGTTGTGGTTTGTCCAAACTCAT
CAATGTATCTTATCATGTCTGGCTCTAGCTATCCCGCCCCTAACTCCGCCCATCCCGCCCCTAACTCCGC
CCAGTTCCGCCCATTCTCCGCCCCATGGCTGACTAATTTTTTTT
