>Addgene plasmid #219201 | SFFV-ZNF710-Brd 258 | depositor partial sequence | sequence record 428083 | TF ORF
ATGGAGGGCTTCATGGACTCAGGGACACAGACGGACGCCGTGGTGGTGCTGTCCTTGGCTCAGGCCGCCG
TGCTTGGCCTGGTCTCCGAAAATGAGCTCTTTGGAGCTACCATAAGCGCCGAGGCCTTCTACCCGGACCT
GGGGCCCGAGCTTTCAGGGGCAGCCATGGGAGAGCCCGAGCCACCAGGCCCCGACGTCTACCAGCTGGCC
TGCAACGGGAGGGCCTTGGAGGAGCCGGCGGAGGAGGAGGTGCTGGAGGTGGAGGCAGCCTGTGAGAAGC
ACACCCGGCGGAAGACGCGGCCACCTGTGCGGTTGGTGCCCAAGGTCAAGTTCGAGAAGGTGGAGGAGGA
GGAACAGGAGGTCTATGAGGTTTCTGTGCCAGGTGACGACAAGGACGCAGGGCCAGCAGAAGCCCCCGCC
GAGGCGGCCAGTGGCGGCTGCGACGCCCTGGTGCAGAGCAGCGCCGTCAAGATGATCGACCTCAGCGCCT
TCAGCCGCAAGCCCCGGACGCTCCGGCATCTGCCCCGAACCCCGAGGCCGGAGCTGAACGTGGCCCCATA
TGACCCTCACTTCCCGGCCCCGGCCCGGGATGGCTTCCCCGAGCCCAGCATGGCGCTGCCTGGGCCAGAG
GCCTTGCCCACAGAGTGTGGGTTCGAGCCACCCCACCTGGCCCCCCTGAGTGACCCCGAGGCCCCCAGCA
TGGAGTCCCCGGAGCCTGTCAAGCCGGAACAGGGCTTCGTGTGGCAGGAGGCCAGTGAGTTCGAGGCTGA
CACGGCGGGTTCGACCGTGGAACGCCACAAGAAGGCCCAGCTGGATCGGCTGGACATCAACGTGCAGATT
GACGACTCCTATCTGGTGGAGGCGGGCGACCGCCAGAAGCGCTGGCAGTGCCGCATGTGCGAGAAGTCCT
ACACGTCCAAGTACAACCTGGTGACGCACATCCTGGGCCACAACGGCATCAAGCCACACTCGTGCCCACA
CTGCAGCAAGCTCTTCAAGCAGCCCAGCCACCTGCAGACGCACCTGCTGACGCACCAGGGCACCCGGCCC
CACAAGTGCCAGGTATGCCACAAGGCCTTCACGCAGACCAGCCACCTCAAGCGCCACATGCTGCTGCACT
CGGAGGTCAAGCCCTACAGCTGCCACTTCTGCGGCCGCGGCTTCGCCTACCCCAGCGAGCTCAAGGCCCA
CGAAGTGAAGCATGAGAGTGGCCGCTGCCATGTCTGCGTCGAGTGCGGCCTGGACTTCTCCACCCTGACC
CAGCTCAAGCGCCACCTGGCCTCCCACCAGGGCCCCACCCTCTACCAGTGCCTCGAGTGTGACAAGTCCT
TCCACTACCGCAGCCAGTTGCAGAACCACATGCTCAAGCACCAGAACGTGCGACCCTTCGTGTGCACTGA
ATGCGGCATGGAGTTCAGCCAGATTCACCACCTCAAGCAGCACTCCCTCACCCACAAGGGCGTGAAGGAG
TTCAAGTGCGAGGTGTGTGGCCGGGAGTTCACCCTACAGGCGAACATGAAGCGGCACATGCTGATCCACA
CCAGCGTCCGGCCCTACCAGTGCCACATCTGCTTCAAGACCTTTGTACAGAAGCAGACTCTCAAGACCCA
CATGATTGTACACTCGCCCGTGAAGCCATTCAAATGCAAGGTGTGCGGGAAGTCCTTCAACCGCATGTAC
AACCTGCTGGGCCACATGCACCTGCACGCCGGCAGCAAGCCCTTCAAGTGCCCCTACTGCTCCAGCAAGT
TTAATCTCAAGGGCAACCTGAGCCGGCACATGAAGGTCAAGCATGGCGTCATGGACATCGGCCTGGACAG
CCAAGACCCCATGATGGAGCTGACAGGCACTGACCCTTCAGAGCTCGACGGCCAGCAGGAGATGGAGGAC
TTCGAGGAGAACGCCTACAGCTATGCGAGCGTGGACAGCAGCGCCGAGGCCAGTGTCCTCACTGAACAGG
CCATGAAAGAGATGGCCTACTACAACGTGCTATAG
