>Addgene plasmid #219201 | SFFV-ZNF710-Brd 258 | depositor partial sequence | sequence record 428084 | Barcode sequence
TGTACATCATACGCAGCGCT
